Addgene plasmid #187713: pGEX6P1-NEDD4L_FL-CS
Purpose: Express the catalytically inactive GST-tagged NEDD4L FL in bacterial cells
Depositing lab: Sandra Gabelli. Depositing organization: Johns Hopkins University and School of Medicine. Publication: NEDD4L intramolecular interactions regulate its auto and substrate Na(V)1.5 ubiquitination. Wright KM, Nathan S, Jiang H, Xia W, Kim H, Chakouri N, Nwafor JN, Fossier L, Srinivasan L, Chen Z, Boronina T, Post J, Paul S, Cole RN, Ben-Johny M, Cole PA, Gabelli SB. J Biol Chem. 2024 Mar;300(3):105715. doi: 10.1016/j.jbc.2024.105715. Epub 2024 Feb 2. PubMed 38309503.
Backbone
  Vector backbone: pGEX-6P-1
  Vector type: Bacterial Expression
Growth in bacteria
  Bacterial resistance: Ampicillin, 100 μg/mL
  Growth temperature: 37°C
  Growth strain: DH5alpha
  Copy number: Low Copy
Gene/Insert
  Gene/Insert name: NEDD4L FL with C874 mutated to a serine (alt name: Q96PU5)
  Species: H. sapiens (human)
  Insert size (bp): 2925
  Mutation: Cys874 mutated to a serine
  Entrez Gene: NEDD4L (a.k.a. NEDD4-2, NEDD4.2, PVNH7, RSP5, hNEDD4-2)
  Tag / fusion protein: GST-HRV 3C site (N terminal on insert)
  Cloning method: Restriction Enzyme; 5′ cloning site unknown (unknown if destroyed)
Terms and licenses: Academic/Nonprofit Terms; Industry Terms: Not Available to Industry
How to cite: pGEX6P1-NEDD4L_FL-CS was a gift from Sandra Gabelli (Addgene plasmid # 187713 ; http://n2t.net/addgene:187713 ; RRID:Addgene_187713)
