[The description below was written by a language model from this plasmid's Addgene catalogue record and pLannotate feature annotations shown in this document.]
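Description:
pGEX6P1-NEDD4L_FL-CS is a bacterial expression plasmid of about 7.9 kb, built on the pGEX-6P-1 backbone, for producing a catalytically inactive form of full-length human NEDD4L as an N-terminal GST fusion in E. coli. It replicates from a ColE1/pBR322-type origin and is selected with ampicillin through the β-lactamase gene and its own promoter. The catalogue lists it as low copy, although the feature annotation labels the origin generically as high-copy and finds only short fragments of rop and the bom region. Residual lac promoter/operator, lacZα and yciV fragments are backbone remnants with no evident role in expression.

The expression cassette is driven by the tac promoter, a strong trp/lac hybrid, followed by a lac operator. The plasmid also carries lacI under its own promoter, so transcription is repressed until it is relieved with IPTG. Downstream lies the Schistosoma japonicum glutathione S-transferase coding sequence, then a short linker that, according to the record, contains an HRV 3C protease recognition site, and then the 2,925 bp NEDD4L open reading frame. GST allows affinity capture on glutathione resin, and 3C cleavage can release NEDD4L from the tag.

NEDD4L is a HECT-type E3 ubiquitin ligase that accepts ubiquitin from an E2 as a thioester before passing it to substrates, including ion channels such as Nav1.5. The insert carries a Cys874-to-Ser substitution, which the record describes as rendering the enzyme catalytically inactive. The purified protein is therefore suited as a ligase-dead control in biochemical studies of NEDD4L auto-ubiquitination and substrate ubiquitination. The insert was cloned by restriction enzymes, but the sites used are not recorded.
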