Features (pLannotate 1.2.2; 17 found; start..end, strand, type, name):
    142..170     +  promoter       tac promoter: strong E. coli promoter; hybrid between the trp and lac UV5 promoters
    178..194     +  protein_bind   lac operator: The lac repressor binds to the lac operator to inhibit transcription in E. coli. This inhibition can be relieved by adding lactose or isopropyl-β-D-thiogalactopyranoside (IPTG). lac repressor encoded by lacI
    217..870     +  CDS            GST26_SCHJA: Experimental evidence at protein level: Swiss-Prot protein existence level 1. GST isoenzymes appear to play a central role in the parasite detoxification system. Other functions are also suspected including a role in increasing the solubility of haematin in the parasite gut. From Schistosoma japonicum (Blood fluke).
    922..3846    +  CDS            NEDD4L: NED4L_HUMAN - Also known as KIAA0439, NEDL3. Experimental evidence at protein level: Swiss-Prot protein existence level 1. E3 ubiquitin-protein ligase which accepts ubiquitin from an E2 ubiquitin-conjugating enzyme in the form of a thioester and then directly transfers the ubiquitin to targeted substrates. Inhibits TGF- beta signaling by triggering SMAD2 and TGFBR1 ubiquitination and proteasome-dependent degradation. Promotes ubiquitination and internalization of various plasma membrane channels such as ENaC, SCN2A/Nav1.2, SCN3A/Nav1.3, SCN5A/Nav1.5, SCN9A/Nav1.7, SCN10A/Nav1.8, KCNA3/Kv1.3, K
   3877..3916    +  CDS            rop (fragment): Rop protein, which maintains plasmids at low copy number; rop
   4018..4058    +  misc_feature   bom (fragment): basis of mobility region from pBR322
   4163..4267    +  promoter       AmpR promoter: bla
   4268..5128    +  CDS            AmpR: β-lactamase; bla; confers resistance to ampicillin, carbenicillin, and related antibiotics
   5299..5887    +  rep_origin     ori: high-copy-number ColE1/pMB1/pBR322/pUC origin of replication
   6073..6124    -  misc_feature   bom (fragment): basis of mobility region from pBR322
   6131..6208    +  promoter       lacI promoter: lacI
   6209..7291    +  CDS            lacI: lac repressor; lacI; The lac repressor binds to the lac operator to inhibit transcription in E. coli. This inhibition can be relieved by adding lactose or isopropyl-β-D-thiogalactopyranoside (IPTG).
   7304..7325    +  protein_bind   CAP binding site: CAP binding activates transcription in the presence of cAMP. E. coli catabolite activator protein
   7340..7370    +  promoter       lac promoter: promoter for the E. coli lac operon
   7378..7394    +  protein_bind   lac operator: The lac repressor binds to the lac operator to inhibit transcription in E. coli. This inhibition can be relieved by adding lactose or isopropyl-β-D-thiogalactopyranoside (IPTG). lac repressor encoded by lacI
   7414..7587    +  CDS            lacZα: LacZα fragment of β-galactosidase; lacZ fragment
   7851..66      -  CDS            yciV (fragment) (across the origin): RNAAM_ECOLI - Also known as trpH From Escherichia coli (strain K12).
>Addgene plasmid #187713 | pGEX6P1-NEDD4L_FL-CS | addgene full sequence | sequence record 372418 | Addgene NGS Result
GCAGCCATCGGAAGCTGTGGTATGGCTGTGCAGGTCGTAAATCACTGCATAATTCGTGTCGCTCAAGGCG
CACTCCCGTTCTGGATAATGTTTTTTGCGCCGACATCATAACGGTTCTGGCAAATATTCTGAAATGAGCT
GTTGACAATTAATCATCGGCTCGTATAATGTGTGGAATTGTGAGCGGATAACAATTTCACACAGGAAACA
GTATTCATGTCCCCTATACTAGGTTATTGGAAAATTAAGGGCCTTGTGCAACCCACTCGACTTCTTTTGG
AATATCTTGAAGAAAAATATGAAGAGCATTTGTATGAGCGCGATGAAGGTGATAAATGGCGAAACAAAAA
GTTTGAATTGGGTTTGGAGTTTCCCAATCTTCCTTATTATATTGATGGTGATGTTAAATTAACACAGTCT
ATGGCCATCATACGTTATATAGCTGACAAGCACAACATGTTGGGTGGTTGTCCAAAAGAGCGTGCAGAGA
TTTCAATGCTTGAAGGAGCGGTTTTGGATATTAGATACGGTGTTTCGAGAATTGCATATAGTAAAGACTT
TGAAACTCTCAAAGTTGATTTTCTTAGCAAGCTACCTGAAATGCTGAAAATGTTCGAAGATCGTTTATGT
CATAAAACATATTTAAATGGTGATCATGTAACCCATCCTGACTTCATGTTGTATGACGCTCTTGATGTTG
TTTTATACATGGACCCAATGTGCCTGGATGCGTTCCCAAAATTAGTTTGTTTTAAAAAACGTATTGAAGC
TATCCCACAAATTGATAAGTACTTGAAATCCAGCAAGTATATAGCATGGCCTTTGCAGGGCTGGCAAGCC
ACGTTTGGTGGTGGCGACCATCCTCCAAAATCGGATCTGGAAGTTCTGTTCCAGGGGCCCCTGGGAGTAC
GCGCCGGCTCCATGGCGACCGGGCTCGGGGAGCCGGTCTATGGACTTTCCGAAGACGAGGGAGAGTCCCG
TATTCTCAGAGTAAAAGTTGTTTCTGGAATTGATCTCGCCAAAAAGGACATCTTTGGAGCCAGTGATCCG
TATGTGAAACTTTCATTGTACGTAGCGGATGAGAATAGAGAACTTGCTTTGGTCCAGACAAAAACAATTA
AAAAGACACTGAACCCAAAATGGAATGAAGAATTTTATTTCAGGGTAAACCCATCTAATCACAGACTCCT
ATTTGAAGTATTTGACGAAAATAGACTGACACGAGACGACTTCCTGGGCCAGGTGGACGTGCCCCTTAGT
CACCTTCCGACAGAAGATCCAACCATGGAGCGACCCTATACATTTAAGGACTTTCTCCTCAGACCAAGAA
GTCATAAGTCTCGAGTTAAGGGATTTTTGCGATTGAAAATGGCCTATATGCCAAAAAATGGAGGTCAAGA
TGAAGAAAACAGTGACCAGAGGGATGACATGGAGCATGGATGGGAAGTTGTTGACTCAAATGACTCGGCT
TCTCAGCACCAAGAGGAACTTCCTCCTCCTCCTCTGCCTCCCGGGTGGGAAGAAAAAGTGGACAATTTAG
GCCGAACTTACTATGTCAACCACAACAACCGGACCACTCAGTGGCACAGACCAAGCCTGATGGACGTGTC
CTCGGAGTCGGACAATAACATCAGACAGATCAACCAGGAGGCAGCACACCGGCGCTTCCGCTCCCGCAGG
CACATCAGCGAAGACTTGGAGCCCGAGCCCTCGGAGGGCGGGGATGTCCCCGAGCCTTGGGAGACCATTT
CAGAGGAAGTGAATATCGCTGGAGACTCTCTCGGTCTGGCTCTGCCCCCACCACCGGCCTCCCCAGGATC
TCGGACCAGCCCTCAGGAGCTGTCAGAGGAACTAAGCAGAAGGCTTCAGATCACTCCAGACTCCAATGGG
GAACAGTTCAGCTCTTTGATTCAAAGAGAACCCTCCTCAAGGTTGAGGTCATGCAGTGTCACCGACGCAG
TTGCAGAACAGGGCCATCTACCACCGCCCAGTGCCCCAGCTGGGAGAGCGCGTTCATCAACTGTCACGGG
TGGTGAGGAACCAACGCCATCAGTGGCCTATGTACATACTACGCCGGGTCTGCCTTCAGGCTGGGAAGAA
AGAAAAGATGCTAAGGGGCGCACATACTATGTCAATCATAACAATCGAACCACAACTTGGACTCGACCTA
TCATGCAGCTTGCAGAAGATGGTGCGTCCGGATCAGCCACAAACAGTAACAACCATCTAATCGAGCCTCA
GATCCGCCGGCCTCGTAGCCTCAGCTCGCCAACAGTAACTTTATCTGCCCCGCTGGAGGGTGCCAAGGAC
TCACCCGTACGTCGGGCTGTGAAAGACACCCTTTCCAACCCACAGTCCCCACAGCCATCACCTTACAACT
CCCCCAAACCACAACACAAAGTCACACAGAGCTTCTTGCCACCCGGCTGGGAAATGAGGATAGCGCCAAA
CGGCCGGCCCTTCTTCATTGATCATAACACAAAGACTACAACCTGGGAAGATCCACGTTTGAAATTTCCA
GTACATATGCGGTCAAAGACATCTTTAAACCCCAATGACCTTGGCCCCCTTCCTCCTGGCTGGGAAGAAA
GAATTCACTTGGATGGCCGAACGTTTTATATTGATCATAATAGCAAAATTACTCAGTGGGAAGACCCAAG
ACTGCAGAACCCAGCTATTACTGGTCCGGCTGTCCCTTACTCCAGAGAATTTAAGCAGAAATATGACTAC
TTCAGGAAGAAATTAAAGAAACCTGCTGATATCCCCAATAGGTTTGAAATGAAACTTCACAGAAATAACA
TATTTGAAGAGTCCTATCGGAGAATTATGTCCGTGAAAAGACCAGATGTCCTAAAAGCTAGACTGTGGAT
TGAGTTTGAATCAGAGAAAGGTCTTGACTATGGGGGTGTGGCCAGAGAATGGTTCTTCTTACTGTCCAAA
GAGATGTTCAACCCCTACTACGGCCTCTTTGAGTACTCTGCCACGGACAACTACACCCTTCAGATCAACC
CTAATTCAGGCCTCTGTAATGAGGATCATTTGTCCTACTTCACTTTTATTGGAAGAGTTGCTGGTCTGGC
CGTATTTCATGGGAAGCTCTTAGATGGTTTCTTCATTAGACCATTTTACAAGATGATGTTGGGAAAGCAG
ATAACCCTGAATGACATGGAATCTGTGGATAGTGAATATTACAACTCTTTGAAATGGATCCTGGAGAATG
ACCCTACTGAGCTGGACCTCATGTTCTGCATAGACGAAGAAAACTTTGGACAGACATATCAAGTGGATTT
GAAGCCCAATGGGTCAGAAATAATGGTCACAAATGAAAACAAAAGGGAATATATCGACTTAGTCATCCAG
TGGAGATTTGTGAACAGGGTCCAGAAGCAGATGAACGCCTTCTTGGAGGGATTCACAGAACTACTTCCTA
TTGATTTGATTAAAATTTTTGATGAAAATGAGCTGGAGTTGCTCATGTGCGGCCTCGGTGATGTGGATGT
GAATGACTGGAGACAGCATTCTATTTACAAGAACGGCTACTGCCCAAACCACCCCGTCATTCAGTGGTTC
TGGAAGGCTGTGCTACTCATGGACGCCGAAAAGCGTATCCGGTTACTGCAGTTTGTCACAGGGACATCGC
GAGTACCTATGAATGGATTTGCCGAACTTTATGGTTCCAATGGTCCTCAGCTATTTACAATAGAGCAATG
GGGCAGTCCTGAGAAACTGCCCAGAGCTCACACAAGTTTTAATCGCCTTGACTTACCTCCATATGAAACC
TTTGAAGATTTACGAGAGAAACTTCTCATGGCCGTGGAAAATGCTCAAGGATTTGAAGGGGTGGATTAAG
CGGCCGCATCGTGACTGACTGACGATCTGCCTCGCGCGTTTCGGTGATGACGGTGAAAACCTCTGACACA
TGCAGCTCCCGGAGACGGTCACAGCTTGTCTGTAAGCGGATGCCGGGAGCAGACAAGCCCGTCAGGGCGC
GTCAGCGGGTGTTGGCGGGTGTCGGGGCGCAGCCATGACCCAGTCACGTAGCGATAGCGGAGTGTATAAT
TCTTGAAGACGAAAGGGCCTCGTGATACGCCTATTTTTATAGGTTAATGTCATGATAATAATGGTTTCTT
AGACGTCAGGTGGCACTTTTCGGGGAAATGTGCGCGGAACCCCTATTTGTTTATTTTTCTAAATACATTC
AAATATGTATCCGCTCATGAGACAATAACCCTGATAAATGCTTCAATAATATTGAAAAAGGAAGAGTATG
AGTATTCAACATTTCCGTGTCGCCCTTATTCCCTTTTTTGCGGCATTTTGCCTTCCTGTTTTTGCTCACC
CAGAAACGCTGGTGAAAGTAAAAGATGCTGAAGATCAGTTGGGTGCACGAGTGGGTTACATCGAACTGGA
TCTCAACAGCGGTAAGATCCTTGAGAGTTTTCGCCCCGAAGAACGTTTTCCAATGATGAGCACTTTTAAA
GTTCTGCTATGTGGCGCGGTATTATCCCGTGTTGACGCCGGGCAAGAGCAACTCGGTCGCCGCATACACT
ATTCTCAGAATGACTTGGTTGAGTACTCACCAGTCACAGAAAAGCATCTTACGGATGGCATGACAGTAAG
AGAATTATGCAGTGCTGCCATAACCATGAGTGATAACACTGCGGCCAACTTACTTCTGACAACGATCGGA
GGACCGAAGGAGCTAACCGCTTTTTTGCACAACATGGGGGATCATGTAACTCGCCTTGATCGTTGGGAAC
CGGAGCTGAATGAAGCCATACCAAACGACGAGCGTGACACCACGATGCCTGCAGCAATGGCAACAACGTT
GCGCAAACTATTAACTGGCGAACTACTTACTCTAGCTTCCCGGCAACAATTAATAGACTGGATGGAGGCG
GATAAAGTTGCAGGACCACTTCTGCGCTCGGCCCTTCCGGCTGGCTGGTTTATTGCTGATAAATCTGGAG
CCGGTGAGCGTGGGTCTCGCGGTATCATTGCAGCACTGGGGCCAGATGGTAAGCCCTCCCGTATCGTAGT
TATCTACACGACGGGGAGTCAGGCAACTATGGATGAACGAAATAGACAGATCGCTGAGATAGGTGCCTCA
CTGATTAAGCATTGGTAACTGTCAGACCAAGTTTACTCATATATACTTTAGATTGATTTAAAACTTCATT
TTTAATTTAAAAGGATCTAGGTGAAGATCCTTTTTGATAATCTCATGACCAAAATCCCTTAACGTGAGTT
TTCGTTCCACTGAGCGTCAGACCCCGTAGAAAAGATCAAAGGATCTTCTTGAGATCCTTTTTTTCTGCGC
GTAATCTGCTGCTTGCAAACAAAAAAACCACCGCTACCAGCGGTGGTTTGTTTGCCGGATCAAGAGCTAC
CAACTCTTTTTCCGAAGGTAACTGGCTTCAGCAGAGCGCAGATACCAAATACTGTCCTTCTAGTGTAGCC
GTAGTTAGGCCACCACTTCAAGAACTCTGTAGCACCGCCTACATACCTCGCTCTGCTAATCCTGTTACCA
GTGGCTGCTGCCAGTGGCGATAAGTCGTGTCTTACCGGGTTGGACTCAAGACGATAGTTACCGGATAAGG
CGCAGCGGTCGGGCTGAACGGGGGGTTCGTGCACACAGCCCAGCTTGGAGCGAACGACCTACACCGAACT
GAGATACCTACAGCGTGAGCTATGAGAAAGCGCCACGCTTCCCGAAGGGAGAAAGGCGGACAGGTATCCG
GTAAGCGGCAGGGTCGGAACAGGAGAGCGCACGAGGGAGCTTCCAGGGGGAAACGCCTGGTATCTTTATA
GTCCTGTCGGGTTTCGCCACCTCTGACTTGAGCGTCGATTTTTGTGATGCTCGTCAGGGGGGCGGAGCCT
ATGGAAAAACGCCAGCAACGCGGCCTTTTTACGGTTCCTGGCCTTTTGCTGGCCTTTTGCTCACATGTTC
TTTCCTGCGTTATCCCCTGATTCTGTGGATAACCGTATTACCGCCTTTGAGTGAGCTGATACCGCTCGCC
GCAGCCGAACGACCGAGCGCAGCGAGTCAGTGAGCGAGGAAGCGGAAGAGCGCCTGATGCGGTATTTTCT
CCTTACGCATCTGTGCGGTATTTCACACCGCATAAATTCCGACACCATCGAATGGCGCAAAACCTTTCGC
GGTATGGCATGATAGCGCCCGGAAGAGAGTCAATTCAGGGTGGTGAATGTGAAACCAGTAACGTTATACG
ATGTCGCAGAGTATGCCGGTGTCTCTTATCAGACCGTTTCCCGCGTGGTGAACCAGGCCAGCCACGTTTC
TGCGAAAACGCGGGAAAAAGTGGAAGCGGCGATGGCGGAGCTGAATTACATTCCCAACCGCGTGGCACAA
CAACTGGCGGGCAAACAGTCGTTGCTGATTGGCGTTGCCACCTCCAGTCTGGCCCTGCACGCGCCGTCGC
AAATTGTCGCGGCGATTAAATCTCGCGCCGATCAACTGGGTGCCAGCGTGGTGGTGTCGATGGTAGAACG
AAGCGGCGTCGAAGCCTGTAAAGCGGCGGTGCACAATCTTCTCGCGCAACGCGTCAGTGGGCTGATCATT
AACTATCCGCTGGATGACCAGGATGCCATTGCTGTGGAAGCTGCCTGCACTAATGTTCCGGCGTTATTTC
TTGATGTCTCTGACCAGACACCCATCAACAGTATTATTTTCTCCCATGAAGACGGTACGCGACTGGGCGT
GGAGCATCTGGTCGCATTGGGTCACCAGCAAATCGCGCTGTTAGCGGGCCCATTAAGTTCTGTCTCGGCG
CGTCTGCGTCTGGCTGGCTGGCATAAATATCTCACTCGCAATCAAATTCAGCCGATAGCGGAACGGGAAG
GCGACTGGAGTGCCATGTCCGGTTTTCAACAAACCATGCAAATGCTGAATGAGGGCATCGTTCCCACTGC
GATGCTGGTTGCCAACGATCAGATGGCGCTGGGCGCAATGCGCGCCATTACCGAGTCCGGGCTGCGCGTT
GGTGCGGATATCTCGGTAGTGGGATACGACGATACCGAAGACAGCTCATGTTATATCCCGCCGTTAACCA
CCATCAAACAGGATTTTCGCCTGCTGGGGCAAACCAGCGTGGACCGCTTGCTGCAACTCTCTCAGGGCCA
GGCGGTGAAGGGCAATCAGCTGTTGCCCGTCTCACTGGTGAAAAGAAAAACCACGCTAGCGCCCAATACG
CAAACCGCCTCTCCCCGCGCGTTGGCCGATTCATTAATGCAGCTGGCACGACAGGTTTCCCGACTGGAAA
GCGGGCAGTGAGCGCAACGCAATTAATGTAAGTTAGCTCACTCATTAGGCACCCCAGGCTTTACACTTTA
TGCTTCCGGCTCGTATGTTGTGTGGAATTGTGAGCGGATAACAATTTCACACAGGAAACAGCTATGACCA
TGATTACGGATTCACTGGCCGTCGTTTTACAACGTCGTGACTGGGAAAACCCTGGCGTTACCCAACTTAA
TCGCCTTGCAGCACATCCCCCTTTCGCCAGCTGGCGTAATAGCGAAGAGGCCCGCACCGATCGCCCTTCC
CAACAGTTGCGCAGCCTGAATGGCGAATGGCGCTTTGCCTGGTTTCCGGCACCAGAAGCGGTGCCGGAAA
GCTGGCTGGAGTGCGATCTTCCTGAGGCCGATACTGTCGTCGTCCCCTCAAACTGGCAGATGCACGGTTA
CGATGCGCCCATCTACACCAACGTGACCTATCCCATTACGGTCAATCCGCCGTTTGTTCCCACGGAGAAT
CCGACGGGTTGTTACTCGCTCACATTTAATGTTGATGAAAGCTGGCTACAGGAAGGCCAGACGCGAATTA
TTTTTGATGGCGTTGGAATTAGCTTATCGACTGCACGGTGCACCAATGCTTCTGGCGTCAG
